>Addgene plasmid #193426 | pNC-BiFC-ED1 | addgene full sequence | sequence record 380183 | Addgene NGS Result
AAGCTTGTTGTAAAACGACGGCCAGTGCCGGCGCGCCACCGGTCAACATGTGGAGCACGACACACTTGTC
TACTCCAAAAATATCAAAGATACAGTCTCAGAAGACCAAAGGGCAATTGAGACTTTTCAACAAAGGGTAA
TATCCGGAAACCTCCTCGGATTCCATTGCCCAGCTATCTGTCACTTTATTGTGAAGATAGTGGAAAAGGA
AGGTGGCTCCTACAAATGCCATCATTGCGATAAAGGAAAGGCCATCGTTGAAGATGCCTCTGCCGACAGT
GGTCCCAAAGATGGACCCCCACCCACGAGGAGCATCGTGGAAAAAGAAGACGTTCCAACCACGTCTTCAA
AGCAAGTGGATTGATGTGATAACATGGTGGAGCACGACACACTTGTCTACTCCAAAAATATCAAAGATAC
AGTCTCAGAAGACCAAAGGGCAATTGAGACTTTTCAACAAAGGGTAATATCCGGAAACCTCCTCGGATTC
CATTGCCCAGCTATCTGTCACTTTATTGTGAAGATAGTGGAAAAGGAAGGTGGCTCCTACAAATGCCATC
ATTGCGATAAAGGAAAGGCCATCGTTGAAGATGCCTCTGCCGACAGTGGTCCCAAAGATGGACCCCCACC
CACGAGGAGCATCGTGGAAAAAGAAGACGTTCCAACCACGTCTTCAAAGCAAGTGGATTGATGTGATATC
TCCACTGACGTAAGGGATGACGCACAATCCCACTATCCTTCGCAAGACCCTTCCTCTATATAAGGAAGTT
CATTTCATTTGGAGAGGACGTCGAGAGTTCTCAACACAACATATACAAAACAAACGAATCTCAAGCAATC
AAGCATTCTACTTCTATTGCAGCAATTTAAATCATTTCTTTTAAAGCAAAAGCAATTTTCTGAAAATTTT
CACCATTTACGAACGATAGCCATGGTGAGCAAGGGCGAGGAGCTGTTCACCGGGGTGGTGCCCATCCTGG
TCGAGCTGGACGGCGACGTAAACGGCCACAAGTTCAGCGTGTCCGGCGAGGGCGAGGGCGATGCCACCTA
CGGCAAGCTGACCCTGAAGTTCATCTGCACCACCGGCAAGCTGCCCGTGCCCTGGCCCACCCTCGTGACC
ACCTTCGGCTACGGCCTGCAGTGCTTCGCCCGCTACCCCGACCACATGAAGCAGCACGACTTCTTCAAGT
CCGCCATGCCCGAAGGCTACGTCCAGGAGCGCACCATCTTCTTCAAGGACGACGGCAACTACAAGACCCG
CGCCGAGGTGAAGTTCGAGGGCGACACCCTGGTGAACCGCATCGAGCTGAAGGGCATCGACTTCAAGGAG
GACGGCAACATCCTGGGGCACAAGCTGGAGTACAACTACAACAGCCACAACGTCTATATCATGGCCGACA
AGCAGAAGAACGGCATCAAGGTGAACTTCAAGATCCGCCACAACATCGAGGACTCCGGACTCAGATCTCA
GTGGTCTCTGTCCAGTCCTGGCCTCGTCGGCCATTCTCGACTAAGTTGGCAGCATCACCCGACGCACTTT
GCGCCGAATAAATACCTGTGACGGAAGATCACTTCGCAGAATAAATAAATCCTGGTGTCCCTGTTGATAC
CGGGAAGCCCTGGGCCAACTTTTGGCGAAAATGAGACGTTGATCGGCACGTAAGAGGTTCCAACTTTCAC
CATAATGAAATAAGATCACTACCGGGCGTATTTTTTGAGTTATCGAGATTTTCAGGAGCTAAGGAAGCTA
AACTTTTGCTGACGAGAACAGGGACTGGTGAAATGCAGTTTAAGGTTTACACCTATAAAAGAGAGAGCCG
TTATCGTCTGTTTGTGGATGTACAGAGTGATATTATTGACACGCCTGGGCGACGGATGGTGATCCCCCTG
GCCAGTGCACGTCTGCTGTCAGATAAAGTCTCCCGTGAACTTTACCCGGTGGTGCATATCGGGGATGAAA
GCTGGCGCATGATGACCACCGATATGGCCAGTGTGCCGGTATCCGTTATCGGGGAAGAAGTGGCTGATCT
CAGCCACCGCGAAAATGACATCAAAAACGCCATTAACCTGATGTTCTGGGGAATATAAATGTCAGGCTCC
CTTATACACAGGGCCAGTCTGGCCACTTGTGGTCTGCTGAGACCCTGATCTAGAGTCCGCAAAAATCACC
AGTCTCTCTCTACAAATCTATCTCTCTCTATTTTTCTCCAGAATAATGTGTGAGTAGTTCCCAGATAAGG
GAATTAGGGTTCTTATAGGGTTTCGCTCATGTGTTGAGCATATAAGAAACCCTTAGTATGTATTTGTATT
TGTAAAATACTTCTATCAATAAAATTTCTAATTCCTAAAACCAAAATCCAGTGACGCTTATGGGACCGAC
ATATCAGTATATATTCTTATACCGCAAAAATCAGCGCGCAAATACGCATACTGTTATCTGGCTTTTAGTA
AGCCGGATCCACGCGGCGTTTACGCCCCCCCTGCCACTCATCGCAGTACTGTTGTAATTCATTAAGCATT
CTGCCGACATGGAAGCCATCACAAACGGCATGATGAACCTGAATCGCCAGCGGCATCAGCACCTTGTCGC
CTTGCGTATAATATTTGCCCATGGTGAAAACGGGGGCGAAGAAGTTGTCCATATTGGCCACGTTTAAATC
AAAACTGGTGAAACTCACCCAGGGATTGGCTGAGACGAAAAACATATTCTCAATAAACCCTTTAGGGAAA
TAGGCCAGGTTTTCACCGTAACACGCCACATCTTGCGAATATATGTGTAGAAACTGCCGGAAATCGTCGT
GGTATTCACTCCAGAGCGATGAAAACGTTTCAGTTTGCTCATGGAAAACGGTGTAACAAGGGTGAACACT
ATCCCATATCACCAGCTCACCGTCTTTCATTGCCATACGGAACTCCGGATGAGCATTCATCAGGCGGGCA
AGAATGTGAATAAAGGCCGGATAAAACTTGTGCTTATTTTTCTTTACGGTCTTTAAAAAGGCCGTAATAT
CCAGCTGAACGGTCTGGTTATAGGTACATTGAACAACTGACTGAAATGCCTCAAAATGTTCTTTACGATG
CCATTGGGATATATCAACGGTGGTATATCCAGTGATTTTTTTCTCCATTTTAGCTTCCTTAGCTCCTGAA
AATCTCGATAACTCAAAAAATACGCCCGGTAGTGATCTTATTTCATTATGGTGAAAGTTGGAACCTCTTA
CCGGGCGTCACTGGATTTTGGTTTTAGGAATTAGAAATTTTATTGATAGAAGTATTTTACAAATACAAAT
ACATACTAAGGGTTTCTTATATGCTCAACACATGAGCGAAACCCTATAAGAACCCTAATTCCCTTATCTG
GGAACTACTCACACATTATTCTGGAGAAAAATAGAGAGAGATAGATTTGTAGAGAGAGACTGGTGATTTT
TGCGGACTCTAGATCACCACTGGAAACATCCAGGTCTGGCCAGACTGGCCCTGTGTATAAGGGAGCCTGA
CATTTATATTCCCCAGAACATCAGGTTAATGGCGTTTTTGATGTCATTTTCGCGGTGGCTGAGATCAGCC
ACTTCTTCCCCGATAACGGATACCGGCACACTGGCCATATCGGTGGTCATCATGCGCCAGCTTTCATCCC
CGATATGCACCACCGGGTAAAGTTCACGGGAGACTTTATCTGACAGCAGACGTGCACTGGCCAGGGGGAT
CACCATCCGTCGCCCAGGCGTGTCAATAATATCACTCTGTACATCCACAAACAGACGATAACGGCTCTCT
CTTTTATAGGTGTAAACCTTAAACTGCATTTCACCAGTCCCTGTTCTCGTCAGCAAAAGTTTAGCTTCCT
TAGCTCCTGAAAATCTCGATAACTCAAAAAATACGCCCGGTAGTGATCTTATTTCATTATGGTGAAAGTT
GGAACCTCTTACGTGCCGATCAACGTCTCATTTTCGCCAAAAGTTGGCCCAGGGCTTCCCGGTATCAACA
GGGACACCAGGATTTATTTATTCTGCGAAGTGATCTTCCGTCACAGGTATTTATTCGGCGCAAAGTGCGT
CGGGTGATGCTGCCAACTTAGTCGAGAATGGCCGACGAGGCCACGCATGGTCGAGCCAACTCTAGATCTG
AGTCCGGACTTGTACAGCTCGTCCATGCCGAGAGTGATCCCGGCGGCGGTCACGAACTCCAGCAGGACCA
TGTGATCGCGCTTCTCGTTGGGGTCTTTGCTCAGGGCGGACTGGTAGCTCAGGTAGTGGTTGTCGGGCAG
CAGCACGGGGCCGTCGCCGATGGGGGTGTTCTGCTGGTAGTGGTCGGCGAGCTGCACGCTGCCGCCCATG
GCTATCGTTCGTAAATGGTGAAAATTTTCAGAAAATTGCTTTTGCTTTAAAAGAAATGATTTAAATTGCT
GCAATAGAAGTAGAATGCTTGATTGCTTGAGATTCGTTTGTTTTGTATATGTTGTGTTGAGAACTCTCGA
CGTCCTCTCCAAATGAAATGAACTTCCTTATATAGAGGAAGGGTCTTGCGAAGGATAGTGGGATTGTGCG
TCATCCCTTACGTCAGTGGAGATATCACATCAATCCACTTGCTTTGAAGACGTGGTTGGAACGTCTTCTT
TTTCCACGATGCTCCTCGTGGGTGGGGGTCCATCTTTGGGACCACTGTCGGCAGAGGCATCTTCAACGAT
GGCCTTTCCTTTATCGCAATGATGGCATTTGTAGGAGCCACCTTCCTTTTCCACTATCTTCACAATAAAG
TGACAGATAGCTGGGCAATGGAATCCGAGGAGGTTTCCGGATATTACCCTTTGTTGAAAAGTCTCAATTG
CCCTTTGGTCTTCTGAGACTGTATCTTTGATATTTTTGGAGTAGACAAGTGTGTCGTGCTCCACCATGTT
ATCACATCAATCCACTTGCTTTGAAGACGTGGTTGGAACGTCTTCTTTTTCCACGATGCTCCTCGTGGGT
GGGGGTCCATCTTTGGGACCACTGTCGGCAGAGGCATCTTCAACGATGGCCTTTCCTTTATCGCAATGAT
GGCATTTGTAGGAGCCACCTTCCTTTTCCACTATCTTCACAATAAAGTGACAGATAGCTGGGCAATGGAA
TCCGAGGAGGTTTCCGGATATTACCCTTTGTTGAAAAGTCTCAATTGCCCTTTGGTCTTCTGAGACTGTA
TCTTTGATATTTTTGGAGTAGACAAGTGTGTCGTGCTCCACATGTTGACCGGTGGCGCGCCGGCACTGGC
CGTCGTTTTACAACGAATTCCTGCAGCCCGGGGGATCCACTAGTTCTAGAGCGGCCGCCACCGCGGTGGA
GCTCCAGCTTTTGTTCCCTTTAGTGAGGGTTAATTGCGCGCTTGGCGTAATCATGGTCATAGCTGTTTCC
TGTGTGAAATTGTTATCCGCTCACAATTCCACACAACATACGAGCCGGAAGCATAAAGTGTAAAGCCTGG
GGTGCCTAATGAGTGAGCTAACTCACATTAATTGCGTTGCGCTCACTGCCCGCTTTCCAGTCGGGAAACC
TGTCGTGCCAGCTGCATTAATGAATCGGCCAACGCGCGGGGAGAGGCGGTTTGCGTATTGGGCGCTCTTC
CGCTTCCTCGCTCACTGACTCGCTGCGCTCGGTCGTTCGGCTGCGGCGAGCGGTATCAGCTCACTCAAAG
GCGGTAATACGGTTATCCACAGAATCAGGGGATAACGCAGGAAAGAACATGAAGGCCTTGACAGGATATA
TTGGCGGGTAAACTAAGTCGCTGTATGTGTTTGTTTGAGATCTAATTCCGGGGATCGGAAATCCAGAAGC
CCGAGAGGTTGCCGCCTTTCGGGCTTTTTCTTTTTCAAAAAAAAAAATTTATAAAACGATCTGTTGCGGC
CGGCCGCCGGGTTGTGGGCAAAGGCGCTCGACGGTGGGCAACCGCTTGCGGTTGTCCACGGGCGGAGCCG
GTGCGCGTAGCGCATTGTCCACAAGCCAAGGGCGACCAATAATTGATATATATATTCATAATTGAAAAGC
TAATTGAACATACTACTTGCTGTAACTACTTGCCGGAGCGAGGGGTGTTTGCAAGCTGTTGATCTGAAAG
GGCTATTAGCGTTCTCACGTGCCTTTTTGATTAGCGATTTCACGTGACCTTATTAGCGATTTCACGTACT
CCGATTAGCGATTTCACGTACCCTGATTAGCGATTTCACGTGGATAGTTTTTGGAGCGGGCCGGAAAGCC
CCGTGAATCAAGGCTTTGCGGGGCATTAGCGGTTTCACGTGGATAACTACCCTCTATCCACAGGCTTCCG
GGGATAAAAAAGCCCGCTCGACGGCGGGCTGTTGGATGGGGATCGCCTGAATCGCCCCATCATCCAGCCA
GAAAGTGAGGGAGCCACGGTTGATGAGAGCTTTGTTGTAGGTGGACCAGTTGGTGATTTTGAACTTTTGC
TTTGCCACGGAACGGTCTGCGTTGTCGGGAAGATGCGTGATCTGATCCTTCAACTCAGCAAAAGTTCGAT
TTATTCAACAAAGCCACGTTGTGGCTCAAAATCTCTGATGTTACATTGCACAAGATAAAAATATATCATC
ATGAACAATAAAACTGTCTGCTTACATAAACAGTAATACAAGGGGTGTTATGAGCCATATTCAACGGGAA
ACGTCTTGCTCAAGGCCGCGATTAAATTCCAACATGGATGCTGATTTATATGGGTATAAATGGGCTCGCG
ATAATGTCGGGCAATCAGGTGCGACAATCTACCGATTGTATGGGAAGCCCGATGCGCCAGAGTTGTTTCT
GAAACATGGCAAAGGTAGCGTTGCCAATGATGTTACAGATGAGATGGTCAGACTAAACTGGCTGACGGAA
TTTATGCCTCTTCCGACCATCAAGCATTTTATCCGTACTCCTGATGATGCATGGTTACTCACCACTGCGA
TCCCAGGGAAAACAGCATTCCAGGTATTAGAAGAATATCCTGATTCAGGTGAAAATATTGTTGATGCGCT
GGCAGTGTTCCTGCGCCGGTTGCATTCGATTCCTGTTTGTAATTGTCCTTTTAACAGCGATCGCGTATTT
CGTCTCGCTCAGGCGCAATCACGAATGAATAACGGTTTGGTTGATGCGAGTGATTTTGATGACGAGCGTA
ATGGCTGGCCTGTTGAACAAGTCTGGAAAGAAATGCATAAACTTTTGCCATTCTCACCGGATTCAGTCGT
CACTCATGGTGATTTCTCACTTGATAACCTTATTTTTGACGAGGGGAAATTAATAGGTTGTATTGATGTT
GGACGAGTCGGAATCGCAGACCGATACCAGGATCTTGCCATCCTATGGAACTGCCTCGGTGAGTTTTCTC
CTTCATTACAGAAACGGCTTTTTCAAAAATATGGTATTGATAATCCTGATATGAATAAATTGCAGTTTCA
TTTGATGCTCGATGAGTTTTTCTAATCAGAATTGGTTAATTGGTTGTAACCATGACCAAAATCCCTTAAC
GTGAGTTTTCGTTCCACTGAGCGTCAGACCCCGTAGAAAAGATCAAAGGATCTTCTTGAGATCCTTTTTT
TCTGCGCGTAATCTGCTGCTTGCAAACAAAAAAACCACCGCTACCAGCGGTGGTTTGTTTGCCGGATCAA
GAGCTACCAACTCTTTTTCCGAAGGTAACTGGCTTCAGCAGAGCGCAGATACCAAATACTGTTCTTCTAG
TGTAGCCGTAGTTAGGCCACCACTTCAAGAACTCTGTAGCACCGCCTACATACCTCGCTCTGCTAATCCT
GTTACCAGTGGCTGCTGCCAGTGGCGATAAGTCGTGTCTTACCGGGTTGGACTCAAGACGATAGTTACCG
GATAAGGCGCAGCGGTCGGGCTGAACGGGGGGTTCGTGCACACAGCCCAGCTTGGAGCGAACGACCTACA
CCGAACTGAGATACCTACAGCGTGAGCTATGAGAAAGCGCCACGCTTCCCGAAGGGAGAAAGGCGGACAG
GTATCCGGTAAGCGGCAGGGTCGGAACAGGAGAGCGCACGAGGGAGCTTCCAGGGGGAAACGCCTGGTAT
CTTTATAGTCCTGTCGGGTTTCGCCACCTCTGACTTGAGCGTCGATTTTTGTGATGCTCGTCAGGGGGGC
GGAGCCTATGGAAAAACGCCAGCAACGCGGCCTTTTTACGGTTCCTGGCCTTTTGCTGGCCTTTTGCTCA
CATGAGATCTTGGCAGGATATATTGTGGTGTAACGTTATCAGCTTGCATGCCGGTCGATCTAGTAACATA
GATGACACCGCGCGCGATAATTTATCCTAGTTTGCGCGCTATATTTTGTTTTCTATCGCGTATTAAATGT
ATAATTGCGGGACTCTAATCATAAAAACCCATCTCATAAATAACGTCATGCATTACATGTTAATTATTAC
ATGCTTAACGTAATTCAACAGAAATTATATGATAATCATCGCAAGACCGGCAACAGGATTCAATCTTAAG
AAACTTTATTGCCAAATGTTTGAACGATCTGCTTGACTCTAGCTAGAGTCCGAACCCCAGAGTCCCGCTC
AGAAGAACTCGTCAAGAAGGCGATAGAAGGCGATGCGCTGCGAATCGGGAGCGGCGATACCGTAAAGCAC
GAGGAAGCGGTCAGCCCATTCGCCGCCAAGCTCTTCAGCAATATCACGGGTAGCCAACGCTATGTCCTGA
TAGCGGTCCGCCACACCCAGCCGGCCACAGTCGATGAATCCAGAAAAGCGGCCATTTTCCACCATGATAT
TCGGCAAGCAGGCATCGCCGTGGGTCACGACGAGATCCTCGCCGTCGGGCATCCGCGCCTTGAGCCTGGC
GAACAGTTCGGCTGGCGCGAGCCCCTGATGCTCTTCGTCCAGATCATCCTGATCGACAAGACCGGCTTCC
ATCCGAGTACGTGCTCGCTCGATGCGATGTTTCGCTTGGTGGTCGAATGGGCAGGTAGCCGGATCAAGCG
TATGCAGCCGCCGCATTGCATCAGCCATGATGGATACTTTCTCGGCAGGAGCAAGGTGAGATGACAGGAG
ATCCTGCCCCGGCACTTCGCCCAATAGCAGCCAGTCCCTTCCCGCTTCAGTGACAACGTCGAGCACAGCT
GCGCAAGGAACGCCCGTCGTGGCCAGCCACGATAGCCGCGCTGCCTCGTCTTGGAGTTCATTCAGGGCAC
CGGACAGGTCGGTCTTGACAAAAAGAACCGGGCGCCCCTGCGCTGACAGCCGGAACACGGCGGCATCAGA
GCAGCCGATTGTCTGTTGTGCCCAGTCATAGCCGAATAGCCTCTCCACCCAAGCGGCCGGAGAACCTGCG
TGCAATCCATCTTGTTCAATCATGCCTCGATCGAGTTGAGAGTGAATATGAGACTCTAATTGGATACCGA
GGGGAATTTATGGAACGTCAGTGGAGCATTTTTGACAAGAAATATTTGCTAGCTGATAGTGACCTTAGGC
GACTTTTGAACGCGCAATAATGGTTTCTGACGTATGTGCTTAGCTCATTAAACTCCAGAAACCCGCGGCT
CAGTGGCTCCTTCAACGTTGCGGTTCTGTCAGTTCCAAACGTAAAACGGCTTGTCCCGCGTCATCGGCGG
GGGTCATAACGTGACTCCCTTAATTCTCCGCTCATGATCGATAACATTAACGCTTACAATTTCCATTCGC
CATTCAGGCTGCGCAACTGTTGGGAAGGGCGATCGGTGCGGGCCTCTTCGCTATTACGCCAGCTGGCGAA
AGGGGGATGTGCTGCAAGGCGATTAAGTTGGGTAACGCCAGGGTTTTCCCAGTCACGACGTTGTAAAACG
ACGGCCAGTGAGCGCGCGTAATACGACTCACTATAGGGCGAATTGGGTACCGGGCCCCCCCTCGAGGTCG
ACGGTATCGAT
Features (pLannotate 1.2.2; 35 found; start..end, strand, type, name):
      7..27      -  CDS            lacZα (fragment): LacZα fragment of β-galactosidase; lacZ fragment
    118..789     +  promoter       CaMV 35S promoter (enhanced): cauliflower mosaic virus 35S promoter with a duplicated enhancer region
    824..860     +  ncRNA          PK1-TEV CVMV: Accession: RF01102 - 5'-leader pseudoknot of TEV/CVMV
    932..1450    +  CDS            VN173: N-terminal fragment of mVenus for use in bimolecular fluorescence complementation (BiFC) (Kodama and Hu, 2010)
   1650..1752    +  promoter       cat promoter: promoter of the E. coli cat gene encoding chloramphenicol acetyltransferase
   1783..2085    +  CDS            ccdB: CCDB_ECOLI - Also known as G, letB, letD. Experimental evidence at protein level: Swiss-Prot protein existence level 1. Toxic component of a type II toxin-antitoxin (TA) system, functioning in plasmid maintainence. Responsible for the post- segregational killing (PSK) of plasmid-free cells, also referred to as a plasmid addiction system. Half-life of over 2 hours. Cell killing by CcdB is accompanied by filamentation, defects in chromosome and plasmid segregation, defects in cell division, formation of anucleate cells, decreased DNA synthesis and plasmid loss. Interferes with the activity of DN
   2203..2362    +  polyA_signal   CaMV poly(A) signal (fragment): cauliflower mosaic virus polyadenylation signal
   2470..3128    -  CDS            CmR: chloramphenicol acetyltransferase; cat; confers resistance to chloramphenicol
   3129..3221    -  promoter       cat promoter (fragment): promoter of the E. coli cat gene encoding chloramphenicol acetyltransferase
   3230..3389    -  polyA_signal   CaMV poly(A) signal (fragment): cauliflower mosaic virus polyadenylation signal
   3507..3809    -  CDS            ccdB: CCDB_ECOLI - Also known as G, letB, letD. Experimental evidence at protein level: Swiss-Prot protein existence level 1. Toxic component of a type II toxin-antitoxin (TA) system, functioning in plasmid maintainence. Responsible for the post- segregational killing (PSK) of plasmid-free cells, also referred to as a plasmid addiction system. Half-life of over 2 hours. Cell killing by CcdB is accompanied by filamentation, defects in chromosome and plasmid segregation, defects in cell division, formation of anucleate cells, decreased DNA synthesis and plasmid loss. Interferes with the activity of DN
   3840..3942    -  promoter       cat promoter: promoter of the E. coli cat gene encoding chloramphenicol acetyltransferase
   4139..4334    -  CDS            VC155 (fragment): C-terminal fragment of mVenus for use in bimolecular fluorescence complementation (BiFC) (Kodama and Hu, 2010)
   4409..4445    -  ncRNA          PK1-TEV CVMV: Accession: RF01102 - 5'-leader pseudoknot of TEV/CVMV
   4482..5153    -  promoter       CaMV 35S promoter (enhanced): cauliflower mosaic virus 35S promoter with a duplicated enhancer region
   5244..5265    +  CDS            lacZα (fragment): LacZα fragment of β-galactosidase; lacZ fragment
   5264..5324    -  misc_feature   MCS (fragment): pBluescript multiple cloning site
   5337..5355    -  promoter       T3 promoter: promoter for bacteriophage T3 RNA polymerase
   5400..5416    -  protein_bind   lac operator: The lac repressor binds to the lac operator to inhibit transcription in E. coli. This inhibition can be relieved by adding lactose or isopropyl-β-D-thiogalactopyranoside (IPTG). lac repressor encoded by lacI
   5424..5454    -  promoter       lac promoter: promoter for the E. coli lac operon
   5469..5490    -  protein_bind   CAP binding site: CAP binding activates transcription in the presence of cAMP. E. coli catabolite activator protein
   5503..5595    -  CDS            lacI (fragment): lac repressor; lacI; The lac repressor binds to the lac operator to inhibit transcription in E. coli. This inhibition can be relieved by adding lactose or isopropyl-β-D-thiogalactopyranoside (IPTG).
   5597..5721    -  rep_origin     RSF ori (fragment): Plasmids containing the RSF 1030 origin of replication can be propagated in E. coli cells that contain additional plasmids with compatible origins.
   5729..5753    +  misc_feature   RB T-DNA repeat: right border repeat from nopaline C58 T-DNA
   5904..6339    -  rep_origin     pSa ori: origin of replication from bacterial plasmid pSa
   6344..6445    -  CDS            TRA2_ECOLX (fragment): Protein predicted: Swiss-Prot protein existence level 4. Required for transposition of transposon Tn903. From Escherichia coli.
   6630..7445    +  CDS            KanR: aminoglycoside phosphotransferase; aph(3')-Ia; confers resistance to kanamycin in bacteria or G418 (Geneticin®) in eukaryotes
   7546..8134    +  rep_origin     ori: high-copy-number ColE1/pMB1/pBR322/pUC origin of replication
   8201..8223    +  misc_feature   LB T-DNA repeat: left border repeat from nopaline C58 T-DNA (truncated)
   8247..8499    -  terminator     NOS terminator: nopaline synthase terminator and poly(A) signal
   8542..9333    -  CDS            neo: KKA2_KLEPN - Also known as kan, nptII. Experimental evidence at protein level: Swiss-Prot protein existence level 1. Resistance to kanamycin, neomycin, paromomycin, ribostamycin, butirosin and gentamicin B. From Klebsiella pneumoniae.
   9367..9546    -  promoter       NOS promoter: nopaline synthase promoter
   9656..9811    -  CDS            lacZα (fragment): LacZα fragment of β-galactosidase; lacZ fragment
   9819..9837    +  promoter       T7 promoter: promoter for bacteriophage T7 RNA polymerase
   9846..7       -  misc_feature   MCS (fragment) (across the origin): pBluescript multiple cloning site
