[The description below was written by a language model from this plasmid's Addgene catalogue record and pLannotate feature annotations shown in this document.]
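Description:
pNC-BiFC-ED1 is an empty plant expression backbone built on the pGreen0029 binary vector and designed for bimolecular fluorescence complementation (BiFC) assays using Nimble Cloning to insert the genes of interest. It replicates at high copy in E. coli from a ColE1/pUC-type origin and carries the pSa origin typical of pGreen vectors for maintenance in Agrobacterium. Bacterial selection is by kanamycin (aph(3')-Ia). Because the vector contains ccdB toxin genes, it is propagated in a ccdB-tolerant strain. Nopaline-type left and right T-DNA border repeats delimit the region transferred to plant cells, which also includes a NOS promoter–nptII–NOS terminator cassette as a plant selectable marker.

The payload consists of two expression units in opposite orientations, pointing toward each other. Each is driven by an enhanced CaMV 35S promoter with a duplicated enhancer, followed by a TEV-type 5' leader element and terminated by a CaMV poly(A) signal. One unit encodes the N-terminal fragment of the yellow fluorescent protein (annotated as VN173, described by the depositor as nEYFP) and the other the C-terminal fragment (VC155, cEYFP). Downstream of each fragment sits a cloning frame containing ccdB under a bacterial cat promoter. A chloramphenicol resistance gene lies between the two units. The layout indicates that candidate proteins are cloned in place of the ccdB cassettes, placing the fluorescent protein halves at their N-termini, with ccdB providing counterselection against unmodified vector. The record does not detail the cloning sites themselves. With both partners on a single T-DNA, an interaction between them in plant cells reconstitutes fluorescence, which suits the vector to high-throughput testing of protein–protein interactions.
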