Addgene plasmid #193426: pNC-BiFC-ED1
Purpose: (Empty Backbone) Nimble cloning-compatible vector for plant BiFC
Depositing lab: Pu Yan. Depositing organization: Chinese Academy of Tropical Agricultural Sciences. Publication: A Nimble Cloning-compatible vector system for high-throughput gene functional analysis in plants. Yan P, Tuo D, Shen W, Deng H, Zhou P, Gao X. Plant Commun. 2023 Mar 13;4(2):100471. doi: 10.1016/j.xplc.2022.100471. Epub 2022 Nov 9. PubMed 36352791.
Backbone
  Vector backbone: pGreen0029
  Vector type: Plant Expression
Growth in bacteria
  Bacterial resistance: Kanamycin, 50 μg/mL
  Growth temperature: 37°C
  Growth strain: ccdB Survival
  Copy number: High Copy
Gene/Insert
  Gene/Insert name: None
Terms and licenses: Academic/Nonprofit Terms; Industry Terms: Not Available to Industry
Depositor comments: nEYFP-NC frame and cEYFP-NC frame
How to cite: pNC-BiFC-ED1 was a gift from Pu Yan (Addgene plasmid # 193426 ; http://n2t.net/addgene:193426 ; RRID:Addgene_193426)
